>Addgene plasmid #133864 | Cyto_K0 | addgene full sequence | sequence record 263629 | Addgene NGS Result
CTTTCCTGCGTTATCCCCTGATTCTGTGGATAACCGTATTACCGCCATGCATTAGTTATTAATAGTAATC
AATTACGGGGTCATTAGTTCATAGCCCATATATGGAGTTCCGCGTTACATAACTTACGGTAAATGGCCCG
CCTGGCTGACCGCCCAACGACCCCCGCCCATTGACGTCAATAATGACGTATGTTCCCATAGTAACGCCAA
TAGGGACTTTCCATTGACGTCAATGGGTGGAGTATTTACGGTAAACTGCCCACTTGGCAGTACATCAAGT
GTATCATATGCCAAGTACGCCCCCTATTGACGTCAATGACGGTAAATGGCCCGCCTGGCATTATGCCCAG
TACATGACCTTATGGGACTTTCCTACTTGGCAGTACATCTACGTATTAGTCATCGCTATTACCATGGTGA
TGCGGTTTTGGCAGTACATCAATGGGCGTGGATAGCGGTTTGACTCACGGGGATTTCCAAGTCTCCACCC
CATTGACGTCAATGGGAGTTTGTTTTGGCACCAAAATCAACGGGACTTTCCAAAATGTCGTAACAACTCC
GCCCCATTGACGCAAATGGGCGGTAGGCGTGTACGGTGGGAGGTCTATATAAGCAGAGCTGGTTTAGTGA
ACCGTCAGATCCGCTAGCGCTACCGGTCGCCACCATGGTGAGCAAGGGCGAGGAGCTGTTCACCGGGGTG
GTGCCCATCCTGGTCGAGCTGGACGGCGACGTAAACGGCCACAAGTTCAGCGTGTCCGGCGAGGGCGAGG
GCGATGCCACCTACGGCAAGCTGACCCTGAAGTTCATCTGCACCACCGGCAAGCTGCCCGTGCCCTGGCC
CACCCTCGTGACCACCCTGACCTACGGCGTGCAGTGCTTCAGCCGCTACCCCGACCACATGAAGCAGCAC
GACTTCTTCAAGTCCGCCATGCCCGAAGGCTACGTCCAGGAGCGCACCATCTTCTTCAAGGACGACGGCA
ACTACAAGACCCGCGCCGAGGTGAAGTTCGAGGGCGACACCCTGGTGAACCGCATCGAGCTGAAGGGCAT
CGACTTCAAGGAGGACGGCAACATCCTGGGGCACAAGCTGGAGTACAACTACAACAGCCACAACGTCTAT
ATCATGGCCGACAAGCAGAAGAACGGCATCAAGGTGAACTTCAAGATCCGCCACAACATCGAGGACGGCA
GCGTGCAGCTCGCCGACCACTACCAGCAGAACACCCCCATCGGCGACGGCCCCGTGCTGCTGCCCGACAA
CCACTACCTGAGCACCCAGTCCGCCCTGAGCAAAGACCCCAACGAGAAGCGCGATCACATGGTCCTTAAG
GAGTTCGTGACCGCCGCCGGGATCACTCTCGGCATGGACGAGCTGTACAAGTCCGGAGACTACAAAGACC
ATGACGGTGATTATAAAGATCATGACATCGATTACAAGGATGACGATGACAAGGCCGGATCTCCTGGTCC
GACCCCCAGTGGCACTAACGTGGGATCCTCA
[105 nt withheld, positions 1502-1606]
GGATCAGGGCGCTCTCCCAGCAAAGCAGTGGCCGCCCGGGCGGCGGGATCCACTGTCCGGCAGAGGAAAA
ATGCCAGCTGTGGGACAAGGAGTGCAGGCCGCACAACCTCGGCAGGCACCGGGGGGATGTGGCGATTCTA
CACAGAAGATTCACCTGGGCTCAAAGTTGGCCCTAGGTCGACCGCCATGGCGACCCCCGGGGGATCCGGT
ACCGGAAGCGGACTCGAGGTGAGCAAGGGCGAGGAGGATAACATGGCCATCATCAAGGAGTTCATGCGCT
TCAAGGTGCACATGGAGGGCTCCGTGAACGGCCACGAGTTCGAGATCGAGGGCGAGGGCGAGGGCCGCCC
CTACGAGGGCACCCAGACCGCCAAGCTGAAGGTGACCAAGGGTGGCCCCCTGCCCTTCGCCTGGGACATC
CTGTCCCCTCAGTTCATGTACGGCTCCAAGGCCTACGTGAAGCACCCCGCCGACATCCCCGACTACTTGA
AGCTGTCCTTCCCCGAGGGCTTCAAGTGGGAGCGCGTGATGAACTTCGAGGACGGCGGCGTGGTGACCGT
GACCCAGGACTCCTCCCTGCAGGACGGCGAGTTCATCTACAAGGTGAAGCTGCGCGGCACCAACTTCCCC
TCCGACGGCCCCGTAATGCAGAAGAAGACCATGGGCTGGGAGGCCTCCTCCGAGCGGATGTACCCCGAGG
ACGGCGCCCTGAAGGGCGAGATCAAGCAGAGGCTGAAGCTGAAGGACGGCGGCCACTACGACGCTGAGGT
CAAGACCACCTACAAGGCCAAGAAGCCCGTGCAGCTGCCCGGCGCCTACAACGTCAACATCAAGTTGGAC
ATCACCTCCCACAACGAGGACTACACCATCGTGGAACAGTACGAACGCGCCGAGGGCCGCCACTCCACCG
GCGGCATGGACGAGCTGTACAAGTAAACTGGATCCACCGGATCTAGATAACTGATCATAATCAGCCATAC
CACATTTGTAGAGGTTTTACTTGCTTTAAAAAACCTCCCACACCTCCCCCTGAACCTGAAACATAAAATG
AATGCAATTGTTGTTGTTAACTTGTTTATTGCAGCTTATAATGGTTACAAATAAAGCAATAGCATCACAA
ATTTCACAAATAAAGCATTTTTTTCACTGCATTCTAGTTGTGGTTTGTCCAAACTCATCAATGTATCTTA
ACGCGTAAATTGTAAGCGTTAATATTTTGTTAAAATTCGCGTTAAATTTTTGTTAAATCAGCTCATTTTT
TAACCAATAGGCCGAAATCGGCAAAATCCCTTATAAATCAAAAGAATAGACCGAGATAGGGT
[37 nt withheld, positions 2929-2965]
AAAGAACGTGGACTCCAACGTCAAAGG
[49 nt withheld, positions 2993-3041]
T
[91 nt withheld, positions 3043-3133]
G
[124 nt withheld, positions 3135-3258]
CAGGTGGCACTTTTCGGGGAAATGTGCGCGGAACCCCTATTTGTTTATTTTTCTAAATACATTCAAATAT
GTATCCGCTCATGAGACAATAACCCTGATAAATGCTTCAATAATATTGAAAAAGGAAGAGTCCTGAGGCG
GAAAGAACCAGCTGTGGAATGTGTGTCAGTTAGGGTGTGGAAAGTCCCCAGGCTCCCCAGCAGGCAGAAG
TATGCAAAGCATGCATCTCAATTAGTCAGCAACCAGGTGTGGAAAGTCCCCAGGCTCCCCAGCAGGCAGA
AGTATGCAAAGCATGCATCTCAATTAGTCAGCAACCATAGTCCCGCCCCTAACTCCGCCCATCCCGCCCC
TAACTCCGCCCAGTTCCGCCCATTCTCCGCCCCATGGCTGACTAATTTTTTTTATTTATGCAGAGGCCGA
GGCCGCCTCGGCCTCTGAGCTATTCCAGAAGTAGTGAGGAGGCTTTTTTGGAGGCCTAGGCTTTTGCAAA
GATCGATCAAGAGACAGGATGAGGATCGTTTCGCATGATTGAACAAGATGGATTGCACGCAGGTTCTCCG
GCCGCTTGGGTGGAGAGGCTATTCGGCTATGACTGGGCACAACAGACAATCGGCTGCTCTGATGCCGCCG
TGTTCCGGCTGTCAGCGCAGGGGCGCCCGGTTCTTTTTGTCAAGACCGACCTGTCCGGTGCCCTGAATGA
ACTGCAAGACGAGGCAGCGCGGCTATCGTGGCTGGCCACGACGGGCGTTCCTTGCGCAGCTGTGCTCGAC
GTTGTCACTGAAGCGGGAAGGGACTGGCTGCTATTGGGCGAAGTGCCGGGGCAGGATCTCCTGTCATCTC
ACCTTGCTCCTGCCGAGAAAGTATCCATCATGGCTGATGCAATGCGGCGGCTGCATACGCTTGATCCGGC
TACCTGCCCATTCGACCACCAAGCGAAACATCGCATCGAGCGAGCACGTACTCGGATGGAAGCCGGTCTT
GTCGATCAGGATGATCTGGACGAAGAGCATCAGGGGCTCGCGCCAGCCGAACTGTTCGCCAGGCTCAAGG
CGAGCATGCCCGACGGCGAGGATCTCGTCGTGACCCATGGCGATGCCTGCTTGCCGAATATCATGGTGGA
AAATGGCCGCTTTTCTGGATTCATCGACTGTGGCCGGCTGGGTGTGGCGGACCGCTATCAGGACATAGCG
TTGGCTACCCGTGATATTGCTGAAGAGCTTGGCGGCGAATGGGCTGACCGCTTCCTCGTGCTTTACGGTA
TCGCCGCTCCCGATTCGCAGCGCATCGCCTTCTATCGCCTTCTTGACGAGTTCTTCTGAGCGGGACTCTG
GGGTTCGAAATGACCGACCAAGCGACGCCCAACCTGCCATCACGAGATTTCGATTCCACCGCCGCCTTCT
ATGAAAGGTTGGGCTTCGGAATCGTTTTCCGGGACGCCGGCTGGATGATCCTCCAGCGCGGGGATCTCAT
GCTGGAGTTCTTCGCCCACCCTAGGGGGAGGCTAACTGAAACACGGAAGGAGACAATACCGGAAGGAACC
CGCGCTATGACGGCAATAAAAAGACAGAATAAAACGCACGGTGTTGGGTCGTTTGTTCATAAACGCGGGG
TTCGGTCCCAGGGCTGGCACTCTGTCGATACCCCACCGAGACCCCATTGGGGCCAATACGCCCGCGTTTC
TTCCTTTTCCCCACCCCACCCCCCAAGTTCGGGTGAAGGCCCAGGGCTCGCAGCCAACGTCGGGGCGGCA
GGCCCTGCCATAGCCTCAGGTTACTCATATATACTTTAGATTGATTTAAAACTTCATTTTTAATTTAAAA
GGATCTAGGTGAAGATCCTTTTTGATAATCTCATGACCAAAATCCCTTAACGTGAGTTTTCGTTCCACTG
AGCGTCAGACCCCGTAGAAAAGATCAAAGGATCTTCTTGAGATCCTTTTTTTCTGCGCGTAATCTGCTGC
TTGCAAACAAAAAAACCACCGCTACCAGCGGTGGTTTGTTTGCCGGATCAAGAGCTACCAACTCTTTTTC
CGAAGGTAACTGGCTTCAGCAGAGCGCAGATACCAAATACTGTTCTTCTAGTGTAGCCGTAGTTAGGCCA
CCACTTCAAGAACTCTGTAGCACCGCCTACATACCTCGCTCTGCTAATCCTGTTACCAGTGGCTGCTGCC
AGTGGCGATAAGTCGTGTCTTACCGGGTTGGACTCAAGACGATAGTTACCGGATAAGGCGCAGCGGTCGG
GCTGAACGGGGGGTTCGTGCACACAGCCCAGCTTGGAGCGAACGACCTACACCGAACTGAGATACCTACA
GCGTGAGCTATGAGAAAGCGCCACGCTTCCCGAAGGGAGAAAGGCGGACAGGTATCCGGTAAGCGGCAGG
GTCGGAACAGGAGAGCGCACGAGGGAGCTTCCAGGGGGAAACGCCTGGTATCTTTATAGTCCTGTCGGGT
TTCGCCACCTCTGACTTGAGCGTCGATTTTTGTGATGCTCGTCAGGGGGGCGGAGCCTATGGAAAAACGC
CAGCAACGCGGCCTTTTTACGGTTCCTGGCCTTTTGCTGGCCTTTTGCTCACATGTT
Features (pLannotate 1.2.2; 19 found; start..end, strand, type, name):
      1..45      +  rep_origin     RSF ori (fragment): Plasmids containing the RSF 1030 origin of replication can be propagated in E. coli cells that contain additional plasmids with compatible origins.
    113..416     +  enhancer       CMV enhancer: human cytomegalovirus immediate early enhancer
    417..620     +  promoter       CMV promoter: human cytomegalovirus (CMV) immediate early promoter
    665..1381    +  CDS            EGFP: EGFP is a basic (constitutively fluorescent) green fluorescent protein published in 1996, derived from Aequorea victoria. It is reported to be a rapidly-maturing weak dimer with moderate acid sensitivity.
   1388..1453    +  CDS            3xFLAG: three tandem FLAG® epitope tags, followed by an enterokinase cleavage site
   1463..1501    +  CDS            Sec61β (fragment): human Sec61β subunit of the translocon in the endoplasmic reticulum; SEC61B
   1502..1606    +  CDS            VIL1 (fragment) (sequence withheld): VILI_CHICK - Also known as VIL. Experimental evidence at protein level: Swiss-Prot protein existence level 1. Epithelial cell-specific Ca(2+)-regulated actin-modifying protein that modulates the reorganization of microvillar actin filaments. Plays a role in the actin nucleation, actin filament bundle assembly, actin filament capping and severing. Binds phosphatidylinositol 4,5-bisphosphate (PIP2) and lysophosphatidic acid (LPA); binds LPA with higher affinity than PIP2. Binding to LPA increases its phosphorylation by SRC and inhibits all actin-modifying activities. Binding to PIP2 inhibits act
   1610..1780    +  CDS            Sec61β (fragment): human Sec61β subunit of the translocon in the endoplasmic reticulum; SEC61B
   1834..2541    +  CDS            mCherry: monomeric derivative of DsRed fluorescent protein (Shaner et al., 2004) mammalian codon-optimized
   2568..2652    +  CDS            large T antigen (fragment): large T antigen from SV40 (simian virus 40)
   2675..2796    +  polyA_signal   SV40 poly(A) signal: SV40 polyadenylation signal
   2830..3258    -  rep_origin     f1 ori (sequence partly withheld): f1 bacteriophage origin of replication; arrow indicates direction of (+) strand synthesis
   3285..3389    +  promoter       AmpR promoter: bla
   3391..3748    +  promoter       SV40 promoter: SV40 enhancer and early promoter
   3783..4577    +  CDS            NeoR/KanR: aminoglycoside phosphotransferase from Tn5; aph(3')-II (or nptII); confers resistance to neomycin, kanamycin, and G418 (Geneticin®)
   4598..4750    +  CDS            ble (fragment): BLE_KLEPN - Experimental evidence at protein level: Swiss-Prot protein existence level 1. Binding protein with a strong affinity to the bleomycin family of antibiotics. Binds to CL990; an antimitotic-antibiotic compound. From Klebsiella pneumoniae.
   4809..4856    +  polyA_signal   HSV TK poly(A) signal: herpes simplex virus thymidine kinase polyadenylation signal (Cole and Stacy, 1985)
   4947..4963    -  polyA_signal   bGH poly(A) signal (fragment): bovine growth hormone polyadenylation signal
   5185..5773    +  rep_origin     ori: high-copy-number ColE1/pMB1/pBR322/pUC origin of replication
