[The description below was written by a language model from this plasmid's Addgene catalogue record and pLannotate feature annotations shown in this document.]
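Description:
Cyto_K0 is a 5.8 kb mammalian expression plasmid built on the pEGFP-N1 backbone that encodes a cytoplasmic, non-stalling control reporter for ribosome stalling studies. It is maintained in E. coli at high copy through a ColE1/pUC-type origin and selected with kanamycin. The same NeoR/KanR (Tn5 aminoglycoside phosphotransferase) gene sits behind tandem bacterial (AmpR) and SV40 early promoters and ends in an HSV TK polyadenylation signal, so it also confers G418 resistance for selecting transfected mammalian cells. An f1 origin is present as well. The short RSF ori, ble, bGH poly(A) and large T antigen fragments in the annotation look like backbone remnants or partial matches rather than functional elements.

The payload is a single cassette driven by the CMV enhancer and immediate early promoter and terminated by the SV40 poly(A) signal. It begins with EGFP, followed by a 3xFLAG epitope, then a linker region made of human Sec61β fragments flanking a short fragment of chicken villin, and it ends with mCherry, which corresponds to the C-terminal "RFP" in the catalogue entry. In dual-fluorescence reporters of this type, the upstream green protein reports translation initiation, and the downstream red protein is made only if ribosomes read through the intervening segment, so the red-to-green ratio measures translational read-through. The name K0 suggests that no polylysine stalling tract is present, although the record only describes the reporter as non-stalling and does not spell out the name. No signal sequence is annotated, in keeping with its description as the cytoplasmic version. The record supports its use as a baseline control in mammalian cells for comparison with stalling reporters in ribosome-associated quality control work.
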