Addgene plasmid #133864: Cyto_K0
Purpose: Expression of cytoplasmic Ribosome non-stalling reporter
Depositing lab: Yihong Ye. Depositing organization: National Institute of Diabetes & Digestive & Kidney Diseases (NIDDK). Publication: UFMylation of RPL26 links translocation-associated quality control to endoplasmic reticulum protein homeostasis. Wang L, Xu Y, Rogers H, Saidi L, Noguchi CT, Li H, Yewdell JW, Guydosh NR, Ye Y. Cell Res. 2020 Jan;30(1):5-20. doi: 10.1038/s41422-019-0236-6. Epub 2019 Oct 8. PubMed 31595041.
Backbone
  Vector backbone: pEGFP-N1
  Vector type: Mammalian Expression
  Selectable markers: Neomycin (select with G418)
Growth in bacteria
  Bacterial resistance: Kanamycin, 50 μg/mL
  Growth temperature: 37°C
  Growth strain: DH5alpha
  Copy number: High Copy
Gene/Insert
  Gene/Insert name: Cyto_K0
  Insert size (bp): 2052
  Promoter: CMV
  Tag / fusion protein: EGFP (N terminal on insert); RFP (C terminal on insert)
  Cloning method: Restriction Enzyme; 5′ cloning site AgeI (unknown if destroyed); 3′ cloning site xbaI (unknown if destroyed)
  Sequencing primers: 5′ CMV-F
Terms and licenses: Academic/Nonprofit Terms; Industry Terms: Not Available to Industry
How to cite: Cyto_K0 was a gift from Yihong Ye (Addgene plasmid # 133864 ; http://n2t.net/addgene:133864 ; RRID:Addgene_133864)
