>Addgene plasmid #133864 | Cyto_K0 | depositor partial sequence | sequence record 257295 | Cyto_K0 ORF
ATGGTGAGCAAGGGCGAGGAGCTGTTCACCGGGGTGGTGCCCATCCTGGTCGAGCTGGACGGCGACGTAA
ACGGCCACAAGTTCAGCGTGTCCGGCGAGGGCGAGGGCGATGCCACCTACGGCAAGCTGACCCTGAAGTT
CATCTGCACCACCGGCAAGCTGCCCGTGCCCTGGCCCACCCTCGTGACCACCCTGACCTACGGCGTGCAG
TGCTTCAGCCGCTACCCCGACCACATGAAGCAGCACGACTTCTTCAAGTCCGCCATGCCCGAAGGCTACG
TCCAGGAGCGCACCATCTTCTTCAAGGACGACGGCAACTACAAGACCCGCGCCGAGGTGAAGTTCGAGGG
CGACACCCTGGTGAACCGCATCGAGCTGAAGGGCATCGACTTCAAGGAGGACGGCAACATCCTGGGGCAC
AAGCTGGAGTACAACTACAACAGCCACAACGTCTATATCATGGCCGACAAGCAGAAGAACGGCATCAAGG
TGAACTTCAAGATCCGCCACAACATCGAGGACGGCAGCGTGCAGCTCGCCGACCACTACCAGCAGAACAC
CCCCATCGGCGACGGCCCCGTGCTGCTGCCCGACAACCACTACCTGAGCACCCAGTCCGCCCTGAGCAAA
GACCCCAACGAGAAGCGCGATCACATGGTCCTTAAGGAGTTCGTGACCGCCGCCGGGATCACTCTCGGCA
TGGACGAGCTGTACAAGTCCGGAGACTACAAAGACCATGACGGTGATTATAAAGATCATGACATCGATTA
CAAGGATGACGATGACAAGGCCGGATCTCCTGGTCCGACCCCCAGTGGCACTAACGTGGGATCCTCA
[105 nt withheld, positions 838-942]
GGATCAGGGCGCTCTCCCAGCAAAGCAGTGGCCGCCCGGGCGGCGGGATCCACTGTCCGGCAGAGGAAAA
ATGCCAGCTGTGGGACAAGGAGTGCAGGCCGCACAACCTCGGCAGGCACCGGGGGGATGTGGCGATTCTA
CACAGAAGATTCACCTGGGCTCAAAGTTGGCCCTAGGTCGACCGCCATGGCGACCCCCGGGGGATCCGGT
ACCGGAAGCGGACTCGAGGTGAGCAAGGGCGAGGAGGATAACATGGCCATCATCAAGGAGTTCATGCGCT
TCAAGGTGCACATGGAGGGCTCCGTGAACGGCCACGAGTTCGAGATCGAGGGCGAGGGCGAGGGCCGCCC
CTACGAGGGCACCCAGACCGCCAAGCTGAAGGTGACCAAGGGTGGCCCCCTGCCCTTCGCCTGGGACATC
CTGTCCCCTCAGTTCATGTACGGCTCCAAGGCCTACGTGAAGCACCCCGCCGACATCCCCGACTACTTGA
AGCTGTCCTTCCCCGAGGGCTTCAAGTGGGAGCGCGTGATGAACTTCGAGGACGGCGGCGTGGTGACCGT
GACCCAGGACTCCTCCCTGCAGGACGGCGAGTTCATCTACAAGGTGAAGCTGCGCGGCACCAACTTCCCC
TCCGACGGCCCCGTAATGCAGAAGAAGACCATGGGCTGGGAGGCCTCCTCCGAGCGGATGTACCCCGAGG
ACGGCGCCCTGAAGGGCGAGATCAAGCAGAGGCTGAAGCTGAAGGACGGCGGCCACTACGACGCTGAGGT
CAAGACCACCTACAAGGCCAAGAAGCCCGTGCAGCTGCCCGGCGCCTACAACGTCAACATCAAGTTGGAC
ATCACCTCCCACAACGAGGACTACACCATCGTGGAACAGTACGAACGCGCCGAGGGCCGCCACTCCACCG
GCGGCATGGACGAGCTGTACAAGTAA
